Addgene plasmid #213535: pAAV-Synapsin-SspB-EGFP-VP16-P2A-FLAG-TetR-NLS-CapN-SsrA-CapC
Purpose: Expresses the split transcription factors in cultured neuron and mouse brain
Depositing lab: Wenjing Wang. Depositing organization: University of Michigan. Publication: A general method for chemogenetic control of peptide function. Shen J, Geng L, Li X, Emery C, Kroning K, Shingles G, Lee K, Heyden M, Li P, Wang W. Nat Methods. 2023 Jan;20(1):112-122. doi: 10.1038/s41592-022-01697-8. Epub 2022 Dec 8. PubMed 36481965.
Backbone
  Vector backbone: pAAV
  Backbone size w/o insert (bp): 3656
  Total vector size (bp): 6503
  Vector type: Mammalian Expression, AAV
Growth in bacteria
  Bacterial resistance: Ampicillin, 100 μg/mL
  Growth temperature: 37°C
  Growth strain: NEB Stable
  Copy number: Unknown
Gene/Insert
  Gene/Insert name: SspB-EGFP-VP16-P2A-FLAG-TetR-NLS-CapN-SsrA-CapC-HA-HA
  Species: H. sapiens (human)
  Insert size (bp): 2847
  Promoter: Synapsin
  Tag / fusion protein: EGFP (N terminal on insert); HA (C terminal on insert)
  Cloning method: Restriction Enzyme; 5′ cloning site BamHI (not destroyed); 3′ cloning site EcoRI (not destroyed)
  Sequencing primers: 5′ GCGACCATCTGCGCTGCGGCGCC; 3′ CAACAGATGGCTGGCAACTAGAAGG
Terms and licenses: Academic/Nonprofit Terms; Industry Terms: Not Available to Industry
How to cite: pAAV-Synapsin-SspB-EGFP-VP16-P2A-FLAG-TetR-NLS-CapN-SsrA-CapC was a gift from Wenjing Wang (Addgene plasmid # 213535 ; http://n2t.net/addgene:213535 ; RRID:Addgene_213535)
