[The description below was written by a language model from this plasmid's Addgene catalogue record and pLannotate feature annotations shown in this document.]
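Description:
pAAV-Synapsin-SspB-EGFP-VP16-P2A-FLAG-TetR-NLS-CapN-SsrA-CapC is an AAV transfer plasmid of about 6.5 kb for neuron-specific expression of a two-part, chemically controllable transcription factor in cultured neurons and mouse brain. The expression cassette lies between AAV2 inverted terminal repeats, which allow it to be packaged into recombinant AAV particles. The 3′ ITR is annotated in full, whereas only short fragments of the 5′ ITR were detected in the sequenced record. In bacteria the plasmid is maintained through a high-copy ColE1/pUC-type origin with ampicillin selection (AmpR). The backbone also carries an f1 origin and small remnants of pBR322 bom and rop sequences.

The human synapsin I promoter drives a single open reading frame of roughly 2.8 kb, terminated by the bovine growth hormone polyadenylation signal. A P2A self-cleaving peptide splits the product into two proteins. The first is an E. coli SspB fragment fused to EGFP and the herpes simplex VP16 activation domain, so the activation half is also fluorescently visible. The second is FLAG-tagged TetR, the tetO-binding DNA-binding domain, with a nuclear localisation signal, followed by an SsrA peptide flanked by the "CapN" and "CapC" domains and, according to the catalogue insert name, two C-terminal HA tags. The feature table identifies the two flanking regions as FKBP12-derived sequences, one matching the F36V (DmrB) variant that binds synthetic ligands.

The arrangement, together with the associated work on chemogenetic control of peptide function, suggests that the cap domains mask SsrA until a small molecule is added. SspB would then bind SsrA and bring VP16 to TetR at a tetO-controlled reporter. The record does not name the ligand or the reporter construct.
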