Features (pLannotate 1.2.2; 18 found; start..end, strand, type, name):
     12..39      +  repeat_region  AAV2 ITR (fragment): inverted terminal repeat of adeno-associated virus serotype 2 inverted
     68..95      +  repeat_region  AAV2 ITR (fragment): inverted terminal repeat of adeno-associated virus serotype 2 inverted
    181..628     +  promoter       hSyn promoter: human synapsin I promoter; confers neuron-specific expression (Kügler et al., 2003)
    648..974     +  CDS            sspB (fragment): SSPB_ECOLI - Experimental evidence at protein level: Swiss-Prot protein existence level 1. Also stimulates degradation of the N-terminus of RseA (residues 1-108, alone or in complex with sigma-E) by ClpX-ClpP in a non-ssrA-mediated fashion. From Escherichia coli (strain K12).
    990..1706    +  CDS            EGFP: EGFP is a basic (constitutively fluorescent) green fluorescent protein published in 1996, derived from Aequorea victoria. It is reported to be a rapidly-maturing weak dimer with moderate acid sensitivity.
   1728..1961    +  CDS            VP16 AD: transcriptional activation domain of herpes simplex virus protein VP16 (Triezenberg et al., 1988; Cousens et al., 1989); UL48
   2028..2639    +  CDS            TetR: tetracycline repressor TetR; tetR from transposon Tn10; TetR binds to the tetracycline operator tetO to inhibit transcription. This inhibition can be relieved by adding tetracycline or doxycycline.
   2667..2987    +  CDS            FKBP1A: FKB1A_HUMAN - Also known as FKBP1, FKBP12. Experimental evidence at protein level: Swiss-Prot protein existence level 1. Keeps in an inactive conformation TGFBR1, the TGF-beta type I serine/threonine kinase receptor, preventing TGF-beta receptor activation in absence of ligand. Recruits SMAD7 to ACVR1B which prevents the association of SMAD2 and SMAD3 with the activin receptor complex, thereby blocking the activin signal. May modulate the RYR1 calcium channel activity. PPIases accelerate the folding of proteins. It catalyzes the cis-trans isomerization of proline imidic peptide bonds in oligop
   3117..3437    +  CDS            DmrB: F36V mutant of FK506-binding protein FKBP12 binds synthetic ligands that do not bind wild-type FKBP
   3531..3738    +  polyA_signal   bGH poly(A) signal: bovine growth hormone polyadenylation signal
   3767..3907    +  repeat_region  AAV2 ITR: inverted terminal repeat of adeno-associated virus serotype 2 inverted
   3912..3963    -  misc_feature   bom (fragment): basis of mobility region from pBR322
   3982..4437    +  rep_origin     f1 ori (sequence partly withheld): f1 bacteriophage origin of replication; arrow indicates direction of (+) strand synthesis
   4438..4487    -  misc_feature   bom (fragment): basis of mobility region from pBR322
   4589..4624    -  CDS            rop (fragment): Rop protein, which maintains plasmids at low copy number; rop
   4719..4823    +  promoter       AmpR promoter: bla
   4824..5684    +  CDS            AmpR: β-lactamase; bla; confers resistance to ampicillin, carbenicillin, and related antibiotics
   5855..6443    +  rep_origin     ori: high-copy-number ColE1/pMB1/pBR322/pUC origin of replication
>Addgene plasmid #213535 | pAAV-Synapsin-SspB-EGFP-VP16-P2A-FLAG-TetR-NLS-CapN-SsrA-CapC | addgene full sequence | sequence record 423200 | Addgene NGS Result
CCTGCAGGCAGCTGCGCGCTCGCTCGCTCACTGAGGCCGCCCGGGCGTCGGGCGACCTTTGGTCGCCCGG
CCTCAGTGAGCGAGCGAGCGCGCAGAGAGGGAGTGGCCAACTCCATCACTAGGGGTTCCTGCGGCCGCAC
GCGTTGTACAGTGTCTAGACTGCAGAGGGCCCTGCGTATGAGTGCAAGTGGGTTTTAGGACCAGGATGAG
GCGGGGTGGGGGTGCCTACCTGACGACCGACCCCGACCCACTGGACAAGCACCCAACCCCCATTCCCCAA
ATTGCGCATCCCCTATCAGAGAGGGGGAGGGGAAACAGGATGCGGCGAGGCGCGTGCGCACTGCCAGCTT
CAGCACCGCGGACAGTGCCTTCGCCCCCGCCTGGCGGCGCGCGCCACCGCCGCCTCAGCACTGAAGGCGC
GCTGACGTCACTCGCCGGTCCCCCGCAAACTCCCCTTCCCGGCCACCTTGGTCGCGTCCGCGCCGCCGCC
GGCCCAGCCGGACCGCACCACGCGAGGCGCGAGATAGGGGGGCACGGGCGCGACCATCTGCGCTGCGGCG
CCGGCGACTCAGCGCTGCCTCAGTCTGCGGTGGGCAGCGGAGGAGTCGTGTCGTGCCTGAGAGCGCAGTC
GAGAAGGATCCGCCACCATGAGCCAACTGACTCCTCGAAGGCCATATTTGCTGAGGGCCTTTTATGAATG
GCTCCTCGATAATCAACTTACCCCACACTTGGTGGTAGATGTAACCCTTCCTGGCGTACAGGTACCCATG
GAATACGCCAGAGACGGTCAAATTGTACTTAATATTGCCCCACGCGCCGTTGGCAACCTTGAGCTGGCAA
ACGATGAGGTCCGCTTTAACGCACGGTTTGGAGGCATTCCACGACAAGTATCCGTGCCTCTGGCCGCCGT
ACTTGCTATATACGCCCGCGAGAATGGAGCCGGCACCATGTTCGAGCCAGAAGCCGCCTATGATGGTAGT
GGGGGAGGAATGGTGAGCAAGGGCGAGGAGCTGTTCACCGGGGTGGTGCCCATCCTGGTCGAGCTGGACG
GCGACGTAAACGGCCACAAGTTCAGCGTGTCCGGCGAGGGCGAGGGCGATGCCACCTACGGCAAGCTGAC
CCTGAAGTTCATCTGCACCACCGGCAAGCTGCCCGTGCCCTGGCCCACCCTCGTGACCACCCTGACCTAC
GGCGTGCAGTGCTTCAGCCGCTACCCCGACCACATGAAGCAGCACGACTTCTTCAAGTCCGCCATGCCCG
AAGGCTACGTCCAGGAGCGCACCATCTTCTTCAAGGACGACGGCAACTACAAGACCCGCGCCGAGGTGAA
GTTCGAGGGCGACACCCTGGTGAACCGCATCGAGCTGAAGGGCATCGACTTCAAGGAGGACGGCAACATC
CTGGGGCACAAGCTGGAGTACAACTACAACAGCCACAACGTCTATATCATGGCCGACAAGCAGAAGAACG
GCATCAAGGTGAACTTCAAGATCCGCCACAACATCGAGGACGGCAGCGTGCAGCTCGCCGACCACTACCA
GCAGAACACCCCCATCGGCGACGGCCCCGTGCTGCTGCCCGACAACCACTACCTGAGCACCCAGTCCGCC
CTGAGCAAAGACCCCAACGAGAAGCGCGATCACATGGTCCTGCTGGAGTTCGTGACCGCCGCCGGGATCA
CTCTCGGCATGGACGAGCTGTACAAGCCCAAGAAGAAGAGGAAGGTGGCCCCCCCGACCGATGTCAGCCT
GGGGGACGAATTGCACTTAGACGGCGAGGACGTGGCGATGGCGCATGCCGACGCGCTAGACGATTTCGAT
CTGGACATGTTGGGGGACGGGGATTCCCCGGGTCCGGGATTTACCCCCCACGACTCCGCCCCCTACGGCG
CTCTGGATATGGCCGACTTCGAGTTTGAGCAGATGTTTACCGATGCCCTTGGAATTGACGAGTACGGTGG
GGGAAGCGGAGCTACTAACTTCAGCCTGCTGAAGCAGGCTGGAGACGTGGAGGAGAACCCTGGACCTATG
TCTAGATTAGATAAAAGTAAAGTGATTAACAGCGCATTAGAGCTGCTTAATGAGGTCGGAATCGAAGGTT
TAACAACCCGTAAACTCGCCCAGAAGCTAGGTGTAGAGCAGCCTACATTGTATTGGCATGTAAAAAATAA
GCGGGCTTTGCTCGACGCCTTAGCCATTGAGATGTTAGATAGGCACCATACTCACTTTTGCCCTTTAGAA
GGGGAAAGCTGGCAAGATTTTTTACGTAATAACGCTAAAAGTTTTAGATGTGCTTTACTAAGTCATCGCG
ATGGAGCAAAAGTACATTTAGGTACACGGCCTACAGAAAAACAGTATGAAACTCTCGAAAATCAATTAGC
CTTTTTATGCCAACAAGGTTTTTCACTAGAGAATGCATTATATGCACTCAGCGCTGTGGGGCATTTTACT
TTAGGTTGCGTATTGGAAGATCAAGAGCATCAAGTCGCTAAAGAAGAAAGGGAAACACCTACTACTGATA
GTATGCCGCCATTATTACGACAAGCTATCGAATTATTTGATCACCAAGGTGCAGAGCCAGCCTTCTTATT
CGGCCTTGAATTGATCATATGCGGATTAGAAAAACAACTTAAATGTGAACCCAAGAAGAAGAGGAAGGTG
GCTAGCGGCGTCCAAGTCGAGACAATATCTCCCGGCGACGGACGAACGTTTCCGAAGCGGGGACAGACTT
GCGTCGTTCACTACACAGGAATGCTGGAGGATGGCAAAAAGGTCGATTCCAGCCGGGACAGGAATAAGCC
GTTCAAATTCATGCTGGGAAAACAGGAGGTAATACGAGGTTGGGAGGAGGGTGTGGCGCAAATGTCTGTC
GGTCAGCGGGCGAAACTGACCATTTCTCCTGATTATGCTTACGGAGCGACAGGCCATCCGGGGATCATTC
CGCCCCACGCTACCCTGGTATTCGATGTAGAACTCTTGAAGCTCGAAACCAGAGGGGTTGAAGAAGTAGC
CAGATATTCCCCCAACCTGGCAGCGAATGATGAAAATTACGGTACTCCTAATTTGCGGCCTTTTGGTTCA
GGCGGTTCTGGTACTGGATCTGGTTCTGGAGGTTCTGGAGTGCAGGTGGAAACCATCTCCCCAGGAGACG
GGCGCACCTTCCCCAAGCGCGGCCAGACCTGCGTGGTGCACTACACCGGGATGCTTGAAGATGGAAAGAA
AGTTGATTCCTCCCGGGACAGAAACAAGCCCTTTAAGTTTATGCTAGGCAAGCAGGAGGTGATCCGAGGC
TGGGAAGAAGGGGTTGCCCAGATGAGTGTGGGTCAGAGAGCCAAACTGACTATATCTCCAGATTATGCCT
ATGGTGCCACTGGGCACCCAGGCATCATCCCACCACATGCCACTCTCGTCTTCGATGTGGAGCTTCTAAA
ACTGGAATACCCATACGATGTGCCAGATTACGCCTATCCCTATGACGTCCCTGATTACGCTTAAGAATTC
CTCGAGCTAGAGCTCGCTGATCAGCCTCGACTGTGCCTTCTAGTTGCCAGCCATCTGTTGTTTGCCCCTC
CCCCGTGCCTTCCTTGACCCTGGAAGGTGCCACTCCCACTGTCCTTTCCTAATAAAATGAGGAAATTGCA
TCGCATTGTCTGAGTAGGTGTCATTCTATTCTGGGGGGTGGGGTGGGGCAGGACAGCAAGGGGGAGGATT
GGGAAGACAATAGCAGGCATGCTGGGGAGGTAACCACGTGCGGACCGAGCGGCCGCAGGAACCCCTAGTG
ATGGAGTTGGCCACTCCCTCTCTGCGCGCTCGCTCGCTCACTGAGGCCGGGCGACCAAAGGTCGCCCGAC
GCCCGGGCTTTGCCCGGGCGGCCTCAGTGAGCGAGCGAGCGCGCAGCTGCCTGCAGGGGCGCCTGATGCG
GTATTTTCTCCTTACGCATCTGTGCGGTATTTCACACCGCATA
[95 nt withheld, positions 3964-4058]
T
[46 nt withheld, positions 4060-4105]
C
[141 nt withheld, positions 4107-4247]
CCTTTGACGTTGGAGTCCACGTTCTTT
[37 nt withheld, positions 4275-4311]
ACTCTATCTCGGGCTATTCTTTTGATTTATAAGGGATTTTGCCGATTTCGGTCTATTGGTTAAAAAATGA
GCTGATTTAACAAAAATTTAACGCGAATTTTAACAAAATATTAACGTTTACAATTTTATGGTGCACTCTC
AGTACAATCTGCTCTGATGCCGCATAGTTAAGCCAGCCCCGACACCCGCCAACACCCGCTGACGCGCCCT
GACGGGCTTGTCTGCTCCCGGCATCCGCTTACAGACAAGCTGTGACCGTCTCCGGGAGCTGCATGTGTCA
GAGGTTTTCACCGTCATCACCGAAACGCGCGAGACGAAAGGGCCTCGTGATACGCCTATTTTTATAGGTT
AATGTCATGATAATAATGGTTTCTTAGACGTCAGGTGGCACTTTTCGGGGAAATGTGCGCGGAACCCCTA
TTTGTTTATTTTTCTAAATACATTCAAATATGTATCCGCTCATGAGACAATAACCCTGATAAATGCTTCA
ATAATATTGAAAAAGGAAGAGTATGAGTATTCAACATTTCCGTGTCGCCCTTATTCCCTTTTTTGCGGCA
TTTTGCCTTCCTGTTTTTGCTCACCCAGAAACGCTGGTGAAAGTAAAAGATGCTGAAGATCAGTTGGGTG
CACGAGTGGGTTACATCGAACTGGATCTCAACAGCGGTAAGATCCTTGAGAGTTTTCGCCCCGAAGAACG
TTTTCCAATGATGAGCACTTTTAAAGTTCTGCTATGTGGCGCGGTATTATCCCGTATTGACGCCGGGCAA
GAGCAACTCGGTCGCCGCATACACTATTCTCAGAATGACTTGGTTGAGTACTCACCAGTCACAGAAAAGC
ATCTTACGGATGGCATGACAGTAAGAGAATTATGCAGTGCTGCCATAACCATGAGTGATAACACTGCGGC
CAACTTACTTCTGACAACGATCGGAGGACCGAAGGAGCTAACCGCTTTTTTGCACAACATGGGGGATCAT
GTAACTCGCCTTGATCGTTGGGAACCGGAGCTGAATGAAGCCATACCAAACGACGAGCGTGACACCACGA
TGCCTGTAGCAATGGCAACAACGTTGCGCAAACTATTAACTGGCGAACTACTTACTCTAGCTTCCCGGCA
ACAATTAATAGACTGGATGGAGGTGGATAAAGTTGCAGGACCACTTCTGCGCTCGGCCCTTCCGGCTGGC
TGGTTTATTGCTGATAAATCTGGAGCCGGTGAGCGTGGAAGCCGCGGTATCATTGCAGCACTGGGGCCAG
ATGGTAAGCCCTCCCGTATCGTAGTTATCTACACGACGGGGAGTCAGGCAACTATGGATGAACGAAATAG
ACAGATCGCTGAGATAGGTGCCTCACTGATTAAGCATTGGTAACTGTCAGACCAAGTTTACTCATATATA
CTTTAGATTGATTTAAAACTTCATTTTTAATTTAAAAGGATCTAGGTGAAGATCCTTTTTGATAATCTCA
TGACCAAAATCCCTTAACGTGAGTTTTCGTTCCACTGAGCGTCAGACCCCGTAGAAAAGATCAAAGGATC
TTCTTGAGATCCTTTTTTTCTGCGCGTAATCTGCTGCTTGCAAACAAAAAAACCACCGCTACCAGCGGTG
GTTTGTTTGCCGGATCAAGAGCTACCAACTCTTTTTCCGAAGGTAACTGGCTTCAGCAGAGCGCAGATAC
CAAATACTGTTCTTCTAGTGTAGCCGTAGTTAGGCCACCACTTCAAGAACTCTGTAGCACCGCCTACATA
CCTCGCTCTGCTAATCCTGTTACCAGTGGCTGCTGCCAGTGGCGATAAGTCGTGTCTTACCGGGTTGGAC
TCAAGACGATAGTTACCGGATAAGGCGCAGCGGTCGGGCTGAACGGGGGGTTCGTGCACACAGCCCAGCT
TGGAGCGAACGACCTACACCGAACTGAGATACCTACAGCGTGAGCTATGAGAAAGCGCCACGCTTCCCGA
AGGGAGAAAGGCGGACAGGTATCCGGTAAGCGGCAGGGTCGGAACAGGAGAGCGCACGAGGGAGCTTCCA
GGGGGAAACGCCTGGTATCTTTATAGTCCTGTCGGGTTTCGCCACCTCTGACTTGAGCGTCGATTTTTGT
GATGCTCGTCAGGGGGGCGGAGCCTATGGAAAAACGCCAGCAACGCGGCCTTTTTACGGTTCCTGGCCTT
TTGCTGGCCTTTTGCTCACATGT
